>Addgene plasmid #199069 | pGLDV_21 [28o1*G] | addgene full sequence | sequence record 397998 | Addgene NGS Result
TAGCGTGCGAACAGCACGCTATTGTTGTATCATTACTCGCATCCATTCTCAGGCTGTCTCGTCTCGTCTC
CGAGCTCTTCAATGAGTCATGAGACCGAAAGTGAAACGTGATTTCATGCGTCATTTTGAACATTTTGTAA
ATCTTATTTAATAATGTGTGCGGCAATTCACATTTAATTTATGAATGTTTTCTTAACATCGCGGCAACTC
AAGAAACGGCAGGTTCGGATCTTAGCTACTAGAGAAAGAGGAGAAATACTAGATGCGTAAAGGCGAAGAA
CTGTTCACTGGTGTCGTCCCTATTCTGGTGGAACTGGATGGTGATGTCAACGGTCATAAGTTTTCCGTGC
GTGGCGAGGGTGAAGGTGACGCAACTAATGGTAAACTGACGCTGAAGTTCATCTGTACTACTGGTAAACT
GCCGGTTCCTTGGCCGACTCTGGTAACGACGCTGACTTATGGTGTTCAGTGCTTTGCTCGTTATCCGGAC
CATATGAAGCAGCATGACTTCTTCAAGTCCGCCATGCCGGAAGGCTATGTGCAGGAACGCACGATTTCCT
TTAAGGATGACGGCACGTACAAAACGCGTGCGGAAGTGAAATTTGAAGGCGATACCCTGGTAAACCGCAT
TGAGCTGAAAGGCATTGACTTTAAAGAGGACGGCAATATCCTGGGCCATAAGCTGGAATACAATTTTAAC
AGCCACAATGTTTACATCACCGCCGATAAACAAAAAAATGGCATTAAAGCGAATTTTAAAATTCGCCACA
ACGTGGAGGATGGCAGCGTGCAGCTGGCTGATCACTACCAGCAAAACACTCCAATCGGTGATGGTCCTGT
TCTGCTGCCAGACAATCACTATCTGAGCACGCAAAGCGTTCTGTCTAAAGATCCGAACGAGAAACGCGAT
CATATGGTTCTGCTGGAGTTCGTAACCGCAGCGGGCATCACGCATGGTATGGATGAACTGTACAAATGAT
TCAGCCAAAAAACTTAAGACCGCCGGTCTTGTCCACTACCTTGCAGTAATGCGGTGGACAGGATCGGCGG
TTTTCTTTTCTCTTCTCAAGGTCTCACGCTAGCATGAAGAGCACCCCAGGATACATAGATTACCACAACT
CCGAGCCCTTCCACCTAGCGTGCTAACCACGCACGCTATTGTTGTATAGGCTAGGTGGAGGCTCAGTGAT
GATAAGTCTGCGATGGTGGATGCATGTGTCATGGTCATAGCTGTTTCCTGTGTGAAATTGTTATCCGCTC
AGAGGGCACAATCCTATTCCGCGCTATCCGACAATCTCCAAGACATTAGGTGGAGTTCAGTTCGGCGTAT
GGCATATGTCGCTGGAAAGAACATGTGAGCAAAAGGCCAGCAAAAGGCCAGGAACCGTAAAAAGGCCGCG
TTGCTGGCGTTTTTCCATAGGCTCCGCCCCCCTGACGAGCATCACAAAAATCGACGCTCAAGTCAGAGGT
GGCGAAACCCGACAGGACTATAAAGATACCAGGCGTTTCCCCCTGGAAGCTCCCTCGTGCGCTCTCCTGT
TCCGACCCTGCCGCTTACCGGATACCTGTCCGCCTTTCTCCCTTCGGGAAGCGTGGCGCTTTCTCATAGC
TCACGCTGTAGGTATCTCAGTTCGGTGTAGGTCGTTCGCTCCAAGCTGGGCTGTGTGCACGAACCCCCCG
TTCAGCCCGACCGCTGCGCCTTATCCGGTAACTATCGTCTTGAGTCCAACCCGGTAAGACACGACTTATC
GCCACTGGCAGCAGCCACTGGTAACAGGATTAGCAGAGCGAGGTATGTAGGCGGTGCTACAGAGTTCTTG
AAGTGGTGGCCTAACTACGGCTACACTAGAAGAACAGTATTTGGTATCTGCGCTCTGCTGAAGCCAGTTA
CCTTCGGAAAAAGAGTTGGTAGCTCTTGATCCGGCAAACAAACCACCGCTGGTAGCGGTGGTTTTTTTGT
TTGCAAGCAGCAGATTACGCGCAGAAAAAAAGGATCTCAAGAAGATCCTTTGATCTTTTCTACGGGGTCT
GACGCTCTATTCAACAAAGCCGCCGTCCCGTCAAGTCAGCGTAAATGGGTAGGGGGCTTCAAATCGTCCG
CTCTGCCAGTGTTACAACCAATTAACAAATTCTGATTAGAAAAACTCATCGAGCATCAAATGAAACTGCA
ATTTATTCATATCAGGATTATCAATACCATATTTTTGAAAAAGCCGTTTCTGTAATGAAGGAGAAAACTC
ACCGAGGCAGTTCCATAGGATGGCAAGATCCTGGTATCGGTCTGCGATTCCGACTCGTCCAACATCAATA
CAACCTATTAATTTCCCCTCGTCAAAAATAAGGTTATCAAGTGAGAAATCACCATGAGTGACGACTGAAT
CCGGTGAGAATGGCAAAAGCTTATGCATTTCTTTCCAGACTTGTTCAACAGGCCAGCCATTACGCTCGTC
ATCAAAATCACTCGCATCAACCAAACCGTTATTCATTCGTGATTGCGCCTGAGCGAGACGAAATACGCGA
TCGCTGTTAAAAGGACAATTACAAACAGGAATCGAATGCAACCGGCGCAGGAACACTGCCAGCGCATCAA
CAATATTTTCACCTGAATCAGGATATTCTTCTAATACCTGGAATGCTGTTTTCCCGGGGATCGCAGTGGT
GAGTAACCATGCATCATCAGGAGTACGGATAAAATGCTTGATGGTCGGAAGAGGCATAAATTCCGTCAGC
CAGTTTAGTCTGACCATCTCATCTGTAACATCATTGGCAACGCTACCTTTGCCATGTTTCAGAAACAACT
CTGGCGCATCGGGCTTCCCATACAATCGATAGATTGTCGCACCTGATTGCCCGACATTATCGCGAGCCCA
TTTATACCCATATAAATCAGCATCCATGTTGGAATTTAATCGCGGCCTCGAGCAAGACGTTTCCCGTTGA
ATATGGCTCATAACACCCCTTGTATTACTGTTTATGTAAGCAGACAGTTTTATTGTTCATGATGATATAT
TTTTATCTTGTGCAATGTAACATCAGAGATTTTGAGACACAACGTGGCTTTCCCCCGCCGCTCTAGAACT
AGTGGATCCAAATAAAACGAAAGGCTCAGTCGAAAGACTGGGCCTTTCGTTTTATCTGTTGTTTGTCGCA
TTATACGAGACGTCCAGGTTGGGATACCTGAAACAAAACCCATCGTACGGCCAAGGAAGTCTCCAATAAC
TGTGATCCACCACAAGCGCCAGGGTTTTCCCAGTCACGACGTTGTAAAACGACGGCCAGTCATGCATAAT
CCGCACGCATCTGGAATAAGGAAGTGCCATTCCGCCTGACCT
Features (pLannotate 1.2.2; 6 found; start..end, strand, type, name):
    263..976     +  CDS            superfolder GFP: GFP variant that folds robustly even when fused to poorly folded proteins (Pédelacq et al., 2006)
   1412..2000    -  rep_origin     ori: high-copy-number ColE1/pMB1/pBR322/pUC origin of replication
   2136..2951    -  CDS            KanR: aminoglycoside phosphotransferase; aph(3')-Ia; confers resistance to kanamycin in bacteria or G418 (Geneticin®) in eukaryotes
   3067..3089    +  misc_feature   MCS (fragment): pBluescript multiple cloning site
   3089..3135    +  terminator     rrnB T1 terminator: transcription terminator T1 from the E. coli rrnB gene
   3237..3280    -  CDS            lacZα (fragment): LacZα fragment of β-galactosidase; lacZ fragment
