[The description below was written by a language model from this plasmid's Addgene catalogue record and pLannotate feature annotations shown in this document.]
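Description:
pGLDV_21 [28o1*G] is a small (about 3.3 kb) empty acceptor vector for hierarchical DNA assembly, deposited as a synthetic biology tool and described as an "Odd" assembly vector for odd-level assemblies. Part of it derives from a previously published assembly toolkit in which constructs alternate between odd and even receiver plasmids as they are built up through successive levels. No named backbone is recorded. It is propagated in E. coli on a high-copy ColE1/pUC-type origin and selected with kanamycin through an aph(3')-Ia aminoglycoside phosphotransferase (KanR) gene.

In place of an insert, the vector carries a superfolder GFP coding sequence that serves as a dropout marker: successful assembly replaces the fluorescent cassette with the assembled parts, so correct clones can be distinguished as non-fluorescent colonies against a fluorescent background of uncut or religated vector. The promoter driving the reporter and the restriction sites flanking the dropout are not annotated in the feature table, although the depositor notes that glucose in the medium represses dropout expression and that unrepressed expression can favour escape mutants, implying that the reporter is a burden on the host. That comment calls the dropout sfYFP, whereas the purpose field and the sequence annotation both identify it as sfGFP. The remaining annotated elements are an rrnB T1 transcription terminator, which probably insulates the cloning region from neighbouring transcription, and short fragments of a pBluescript-type multiple cloning site and lacZα that appear to be remnants of earlier vector construction. The associated work concerns high-throughput identification of functional origins of replication in non-model bacteria, and this vector serves as a build intermediate in that plasmid assembly scheme.
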