Addgene plasmid #199069: pGLDV_21 [28o1*G]
Purpose: (Empty Backbone) Odd assembly vector with sfGFP dropout for Odd level assemblies
Depositing lab: Charlie Gilbert & Nili Ostrov & Cultivarium Tools. Depositing organization: Cultivarium, Convergent Research. Publication: A scalable framework for high-throughput identification of functional origins of replication in non-model bacteria. Gilbert C, Brumwell SL, Crits-Christoph A, Kang SC, Martin-Moldes Z, Alsharif W, Esmurria A, Nguyen M-A, Lee HH, Ostrov N. bioRxiv 2023.05.19.541510 10.1101/2023.05.19.541510.
Backbone
  Vector backbone: n/a
  Vector type: Synthetic Biology
Growth in bacteria
  Bacterial resistance: Kanamycin, 50 μg/mL
  Growth temperature: 37°C
  Growth strain: E. coli Zymo 10B
  Growth instructions: Supplement LB growth medium with 2% glucose (w/v)
  Copy number: High Copy
Gene/Insert
  Gene/Insert name: None
Resource information
  A portion of this plasmid was derived from a plasmid made by: Jim Haseloff (Pollak et al. 2018 https://doi.org/10.1111/nph.15625)
Terms and licenses: Academic/Nonprofit Terms; Industry Terms: Not Available to Industry
Depositor comments: For standard propagation, supplement LB growth medium with 2% glucose (w/v) to repress sfYFP dropout expression, otherwise escape mutants may arise.
How to cite: pGLDV_21 [28o1*G] was a gift from Charlie Gilbert & Nili Ostrov & Cultivarium Tools (Addgene plasmid # 199069 ; http://n2t.net/addgene:199069 ; RRID:Addgene_199069)
